Addgene plasmid #40844: pAS-9 (bulge 9-11)
Purpose: Target RNAs used to determine complementarity requirements for in vitro tailing and degradation
Depositing lab: Phillip Zamore. Depositing organization: University of Massachusetts, Worcester. Publication: Target RNA-directed trimming and tailing of small silencing RNAs. Ameres SL, Horwich MD, Hung JH, Xu J, Ghildiyal M, Weng Z, Zamore PD. Science. 2010 Jun 18;328(5985):1534-9. 10.1126/science.1187058 PubMed 20558712.
Backbone
  Vector backbone: pENTR/D-EGFP
  Backbone manufacturer: Zamore lab
  Total vector size (bp): 3549
  Modifications to backbone: A DNA fragment encoding EGFP together with the downstream multiple cloning site was amplified from pEGFP-N1 (Clontech, Mountain View, CA, USA) and inserted into pENTR/D-TOPO (Invitrogen, Carlsbad, CA, USA) using the pENTR Directional TOPO Cloning Kit (Invitrogen) to generate pENTR/D-EGFP.
  Vector type: Insect Expression ; miRNA reporter
Growth in bacteria
  Bacterial resistance: Kanamycin, 50 μg/mL
  Growth temperature: 37°C
  Growth strain: DH5alpha
  Copy number: High Copy
Gene/Insert
  Gene/Insert name: let-7–bulge 9-11
  Species: D. melanogaster (fly)
  Promoter: Actin5C
  Tag / fusion protein: EGFP (N terminal on insert)
  Cloning method: Gateway Cloning
  Sequencing primers: 5′ EGFP-C
Terms and licenses: Academic/Nonprofit Terms; Industry Terms: Not Available to Industry
Depositor comments: The let-7 bulge 9-11 complimentary sequence was inserted in the XbaI site in the 3'UTR of EGFP using the following oligos: s: CTAGAACTATACAACGATCTACCTCAT as: CTAGATGAGGTAGATCGTTGTATAGTT
How to cite: pAS-9 (bulge 9-11) was a gift from Phillip Zamore (Addgene plasmid # 40844 ; http://n2t.net/addgene:40844 ; RRID:Addgene_40844)
