[The description below was written by a language model from this plasmid's Addgene catalogue record.]
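Description:
pAS-9 (bulge 9-11) is a small (about 3.5 kb) Gateway entry-type plasmid built on pENTR/D-EGFP. That backbone was made by amplifying the EGFP coding region and its downstream multiple cloning site from pEGFP-N1 and placing the fragment into pENTR/D-TOPO. It is catalogued as an insect expression and miRNA reporter vector. In bacteria it is maintained as a high-copy plasmid under kanamycin selection.

The payload is an EGFP reporter with a single engineered target site for the Drosophila microRNA let-7 in its 3' untranslated region. A short annealed oligonucleotide duplex was inserted at the XbaI site downstream of EGFP. The resulting site is complementary to let-7 except for mismatches that create a bulge opposite guide positions 9 to 11, the central region of the small RNA. The record calls EGFP an N-terminal tag, but the let-7 site lies in the UTR, so it acts as a regulatory element on the EGFP transcript and is not a fused protein partner.

The record names Actin5C as the promoter and Gateway as the cloning method. However, the stated size and pENTR backbone suggest an entry clone, and no feature table is available to confirm that an Actin5C promoter is present in this plasmid. The promoter may instead come from a destination vector after recombination.

The stated purpose is to supply target RNAs for defining how much complementarity between a small silencing RNA and its target is needed to trigger in vitro tailing and degradation (trimming) of the small RNA. This construct appears to be one of several variants with different pairing patterns.
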