>Addgene plasmid #40844 | pAS-9 (bulge 9-11) | addgene partial sequence | sequence record 70037 | EGFP-C 5'-CATGGTCCTGCTGGAGTTCGTG-3'
TCGGCATGGACGAGCTGTACCAGTAAAGCGGCCGCGACTCTAGAACTATACAACGATCTACCTCATCTAG
ATCATAATCAGCCATACCACATTTGTAGAGGTTTTACTTGCTTTAAAAAACCTCCCACACCTCCCCCTGA
ACCTGAAACATAAAATGAATGCAATTGTTGTTGTTAACTTGTTTATTGCAGCTTATAATGGTTACAAGGG
TGGGCGCGCCGACCCAGCTTTCTTGTACAAAGTTGGCATTATAAGAAAGCATTGCTTATCAATTTGTTGC
AACGAACAGGTCACTATCAGTCAAAATAAAATCATTATTTGCCATCCAGCTGATATCCCCTATAGTGAGT
CGTATTACATGGTCATAGCTGTTTCCTGGCAGCTCTGGCCCGTGTCTCAAAATCTCTGATGTTACATTGC
ACAAGATAAAAATATATCATCATGAACAATAAAACTGTCTGCTTACATAAACAGTAATACAAGGGGTGTT
ATGAGCCATATTCAACGGGAAACGTCGAGGCCGCGATTAAATTCCAACATGGATGCTGATTTATATGGGT
ATAAATGGGCTCGCGATAATGTCGGGCAATCAGGTGCGACAATCTATCGCTTGTATGGGAAGCCCGATGC
GCCAGAGTTGTTTCTGAAACATGGCAAAGGTAGCGTTGCCAATGATGTTACAGATGAGATGGTCAGACTA
AACTGGCTGACGGAATTTATGCCTCTTCCGACCATCAAGCATTTTATCCGTACTCCTGATGATGCATGGT
TACTCACCACTGCGATCCCCGGAAAAACAGCATTCCAGGTATTAGAAGAATATCCTGATTCAGGTG
